Addgene plasmid #187155: pDARMO_HUWE1_3xFLAG
Purpose: mammalian cell expression of HUWE1-3xFLAG
Depositing lab: Eric Fischer. Depositing organization: Dana-Farber Cancer Institute. Publication: Solenoid architecture of HUWE1 contributes to ligase activity and substrate recognition. Hunkeler M, Jin CY, Ma MW, Monda JK, Overwijn D, Bennett EJ, Fischer ES. Mol Cell. 2021 Sep 2;81(17):3468-3480.e7. doi: 10.1016/j.molcel.2021.06.032. Epub 2021 Jul 26. PubMed 34314700.
Backbone
  Vector backbone: pDARMO
  Vector type: Mammalian Expression
Growth in bacteria
  Bacterial resistance: Ampicillin, 100 μg/mL
  Growth temperature: 37°C
  Growth strain: DH5alpha
  Copy number: High Copy
Gene/Insert
  Gene/Insert name: HUWE1
  Species: H. sapiens (human)
  Insert size (bp): 13122
  Entrez Gene: HUWE1 (a.k.a. ARF-BP1, HECTH9, HSPC272, Ib772, LASU1, MRXST, MULE, URE-B1, UREB1)
  Tag / fusion protein: 3xFLAG (C terminal on insert)
  Cloning method: Gibson Cloning
Terms and licenses: Academic/Nonprofit Terms; Industry Terms: Not Available to Industry
How to cite: pDARMO_HUWE1_3xFLAG was a gift from Eric Fischer (Addgene plasmid # 187155 ; http://n2t.net/addgene:187155 ; RRID:Addgene_187155)
