[The description below was written by a language model from this plasmid's Addgene catalogue record and pLannotate feature annotations shown in this document.]
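Description:
pDARMO_HUWE1_3xFLAG is an 18.1 kb mammalian expression plasmid built on the pDARMO backbone that carries the full-length human HUWE1 coding sequence (about 13.1 kb), inserted by Gibson cloning and recorded as having a C-terminal 3xFLAG tag. HUWE1 is a giant HECT-type E3 ubiquitin ligase that targets substrates such as MCL1 for ubiquitination. The plasmid replicates in E. coli at high copy from a ColE1/pUC-type origin and is selected with ampicillin through the bla gene and its native promoter.

Expression is driven by the human CMV immediate-early enhancer and promoter. This is followed by a 5' leader region that the annotation matches to adenovirus-derived sequences: a major late splice acceptor fragment, a chimeric adenovirus/immunoglobulin intron fragment, and a short reverse-strand hit to the terminal protein gene that probably reflects overlapping adenoviral leader sequence rather than a functional CDS. Such intron-containing leaders generally improve mRNA processing and yield. A small fragment resembling an IgH signal sequence is also called upstream of the HUWE1 open reading frame, but the record does not indicate that it is translated as part of the protein. Downstream, a WPRE fragment and the bovine growth hormone polyadenylation signal support transcript stability and 3' end formation. The 3xFLAG tag was not annotated separately, but it would fall in the gap between the HUWE1 CDS and the WPRE.

Tn7L and Tn7R ends bracket the expression cassette together with a Pc promoter-driven gentamicin resistance gene. This layout is typical of vectors that can transpose into a bacmid, although the record states only mammalian cell expression as the purpose. The FLAG-tagged protein suits detection and affinity purification for studies of HUWE1.
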