Features (pLannotate 1.2.2; 16 found; start..end, strand, type, name):
      1..224     +  mobile_element Tn7R: mini-Tn7 element (right end of the Tn7 transposon) Tn7
    288..876     -  rep_origin     ori: high-copy-number ColE1/pMB1/pBR322/pUC origin of replication
    915..1775    -  CDS            AmpR: β-lactamase; bla; confers resistance to ampicillin, carbenicillin, and related antibiotics
   1776..1847    -  promoter       AmpR promoter: bla
   1872..2037    +  mobile_element Tn7L: mini-Tn7 element (left end of the Tn7 transposon) Tn7
   2070..2434    +  enhancer       CMV enhancer: human cytomegalovirus immediate early enhancer
   2435..2638    +  promoter       CMV promoter: human cytomegalovirus (CMV) immediate early promoter
   2703..2741    +  misc_feature   Ad SA (fragment): adenovirus major late transcript splice acceptor (Friedrich and Soriano, 1991)
   2774..2983    -  CDS            PTP (fragment): TERM_ADE02 - Experimental evidence at protein level: Swiss-Prot protein existence level 1. Protein covalently bound to the viral DNA that acts as a primer for viral genomic replication by DNA strand displacement. Assembles on the viral origin of replication in an initiation complex with viral polymerase, DBP, host NFIA and host POU2F1/OCT1. During initiation, the polymerase covalently couples the first dCTP with Ser- 580 of pTP. The terminal protein stimulates the template activity over 20 fold compared to protein-free templates. Neo-synthesized viral genomes are linked to two preterminal prot
   3014..3103    +  intron         chimeric intron (fragment): chimera between introns from adenovirus and immunoglobulin heavy chain genes
   3122..3168    +  CDS            IgH signal sequence (fragment): signal sequence from the mouse immunoglobulin heavy chain variable region
   3224..16345   +  CDS            HUWE1: HUWE1_HUMAN - Also known as KIAA0312, KIAA1578, UREB1. Experimental evidence at protein level: Swiss-Prot protein existence level 1. E3 ubiquitin-protein ligase which mediates ubiquitination and subsequent proteasomal degradation of target proteins (PubMed:15989957, PubMed:19713937, PubMed:15567145, PubMed:15767685, PubMed:18488021, PubMed:17567951, PubMed:19037095, PubMed:20534529). Regulates apoptosis by catalyzing the polyubiquitination and degradation of MCL1 (PubMed:15989957). Mediates monoubiquitination of DNA polymerase beta (POLB) at 'Lys-41', 'Lys-61' and 'Lys-81', thereby playing a r
  16504..17045   +  misc_feature   WPRE (fragment): woodchuck hepatitis virus posttranscriptional regulatory element
  17059..17170   +  polyA_signal   bGH poly(A) signal: bovine growth hormone polyadenylation signal
  17314..17342   +  promoter       Pc promoter: intI1 (promoter lies within the coding sequence); class 1 integron promoter
  17531..18064   +  CDS            GmR: gentamycin acetyltransferase; aacC1; confers resistance to gentamycin
>Addgene plasmid #187155 | pDARMO_HUWE1_3xFLAG | addgene full sequence | sequence record 369461 | Addgene NGS Result
GAATATAGTCTTTACATGCCCTTGGCCACGCCCCTCTTTAATACGACGGGCAATTTGCACTTCAGAAAAT
GAAGAGTTTGCTTTAGCCATAACAAAAGTCCAGTATGCTTTTTCACAGCATAACTGGACTGATTTCAGTT
TACAACTATTCTGTCTAGTTTAAGACTTTATTGTCATAGTTTAGATCTATTTTGTTCAGTTTAAGACTTT
ATTGTCCGCCCACACCCGCTTACGCAGGGCATCTGCGCATCCACAGGAAGCCGTAAAAAGGCCGCGTTGC
TGGCGTTTTTCCATAGGCTCCGCCCCCCTGACGAGCATCACAAAAATCGACGCTCAAGTCAGAGGTGGCG
AAACCCGACAGGACTATAAAGATACCAGGCGTTTCCCCCTGGAAGCTCCCTCGTGCGCTCTCCTGTTCCG
ACCCTGCCGCTTACCGGATACCTGTCCGCCTTTCTCCCTTCGGGAAGCGTGGCGCTTTCTCATAGCTCAC
GCTGTAGGTATCTCAGTTCGGTGTAGGTCGTTCGCTCCAAGCTGGGCTGTGTGCACGAACCCCCCGTTCA
GCCCGACCGCTGCGCCTTATCCGGTAACTATCGTCTTGAGTCCAACCCGGTAAGACACGACTTATCGCCA
CTGGCAGCAGCCACTGGTAACAGGATTAGCAGAGCGAGGTATGTAGGCGGTGCTACAGAGTTCTTGAAGT
GGTGGCCTAACTACGGCTACACTAGAAGAACAGTATTTGGTATCTGCGCTCTGCTGAAGCCAGTTACCTT
CGGAAAAAGAGTTGGTAGCTCTTGATCCGGCAAACAAACCACCGCTGGTAGCGGTGGTTTTTTTGTTTGC
AAGCAGCAGATTACGCGCAGAAAAAAAGGATCTCAAGAAGATCCTTTGATCTTTTCTACGGGGTCTGACG
CTTATTACCAATGCTTAATCAGTGAGGCACCTATCTCAGCGATCTGTCTATTTCGTTCATCCATAGTTGC
CTGACTCCCCGTCGTGTAGATAACTACGATACGGGAGGGCTTACCATCTGGCCCCAGTGCTGCAATGATA
CCGCGTGACCCACGCTCACCGGCTCCAGATTTATCAGCAATAAACCAGCCAGCCGGAAGGGCCGAGCGCA
GAAGTGGTCCTGCAACTTTATCCGCCTCCATCCAGTCTATTAATTGTTGCCGGGAAGCTAGAGTAAGTAG
TTCGCCAGTTAATAGTTTGCGCAACGTTGTTGCCATTGCTACAGGCATCGTGGTGTCACGCTCGTCGTTT
GGTATGGCTTCATTCAGCTCCGGTTCCCAACGATCAAGGCGAGTTACATGATCCCCCATGTTGTGCAAAA
AAGCGGTTAGCTCCTTCGGTCCTCCGATCGTTGTCAGAAGTAAGTTGGCCGCAGTGTTATCACTCATGGT
TATGGCAGCACTGCATAATTCTCTTACTGTCATGCCATCCGTAAGATGCTTTTCTGTGACTGGTGAGTAC
TCAACCAAGTCATTCTGAGAATAGTGTATGCGGCGACCGAGTTGCTCTTGCCCGGCGTCAATACGGGATA
ATACCGCGCCACATAGCAGAACTTTAAAAGTGCTCATCATTGGAAAACGTTCTTCGGGGCGAAAACTCTC
AAGGATCTTACCGCTGTTGAGATCCAGTTCGATGTAACCCACTCGTGCACCCAACTGATCTTCAGCATCT
TTTACTTTCACCAGCGTTTCTGGGTGAGCAAAAACAGGAAGGCAAAATGCCGCAAAAAAGGGAATAAGGG
CGACACGGAAATGTTGAATACTCATACTCTTCCTTTTTCAATATTATTGAAGCATTTATCAGGGTTATTG
TCTCATGAGCGGATACATATTTGAATGTATTTAGGACCCAAGTCAACCGGTTGTGGGCGGACAAAATAGT
TGGGAACTGGGAGGGGTGGAAATGGAGTTTTTAAGGATTATTTAGGGAAGAGTGACAAAATAGATGGGAA
CTGGGTGTAGCGTCGTAAGCTAATACGAAAATTAAAAATGACAAAATAGTTTGGAACTAGATTTCACTTA
TCTGGTTCAGCCTGCGGTCCGGATTCGCCCTTAAGCTAGCTAGTTATTAATAGTAATCAATTACGGGGTC
ATTAGTTCATAGCCCATATATGGAGTTCCGCGTTACATAACTTACGGTAAATGGCCCGCCTGGCTGACCG
CCCAACGACCCCCGCCCATTGACGTCAATAATGACGTATGTTCCCATAGTAACGCCAATAGGGACTTTCC
ATTGACGTCAATGGGTGGAGTATTTACGGTAAACTGCCCACTTGGCAGTACATCAAGTGTATCATATGCC
AAGTACGCCCCCTATTGACGTCAATGACGGTAAATGGCCCGCCTGGCATTATGCCCAGTACATGACCTTA
TGGGACTTTCCTACTTGGCAGTACATCTACGTATTAGTCATTGCTATTACCATGGTGATGCGGTTTTGGC
AGTACATCAATGGGCGTGGATAGCGGTTTGACTCACGGGGATTTCCAAGTCTCCACCCCATTGACGTCAA
TGGGAGTTTGTTTTGGCACCAAAATCAACGGGACTTTCCAAAATGTCGTAACAACTCCGCCCCATTGACG
CAAATGGGCGGTAGGCGTGTACGGTGGGAGGTCTATATAAGCAGAGCTGGTTTAGTGAACCGTCAGATCC
TCACTCTCTTCCGCCTCGCTGTCTGCGAGGGCCAGCTGTTGGGCTCGCGGTTGAGGACAAACTCTTCGCG
GTCTTTCCAGTACTCTTGGATCGGAAACCCGTCGGCCTCCGAACGGTACTCCGCCACCGAGGGACCTGAG
CGAGTCCGCATCGACCGGATCGGAAAACCTCTCGAGAAAGGCGTCTAACCAGTCACAGTCGCAAGGTAGG
CTGAGCACCGTGGCGGGCGGCAGCGGGTGGCGGTCGGGGTTGTTTCTGGCGGAGGTGCTGCTGATGATGT
AATTAAAGTAGGCGGTGTTGACACCGCGGATGGTCGAGGTGAGGTGTGGCAGGCTTGAGATCCAGCTGTT
GGGGTGAGTACTCCCTCTCAAAAGCGGGCATTACTTCTGCGCTAAGATTGTCAGTTTCCAAAAACGAGGA
GGATTTGATATTCACCTGGCCCGATCTGGCCATACACTTGAGTGACAATGACATCCACTTTGCCTTTCTC
TCCACAGGTGTCCACTCCCAGGTCCAAAGTTGGCCAGGCCTAGTTGGCCAGGCCTAGTGCCGCCGTCGAC
ACCATGAAAGTAGACAGGACTAAACTGAAGAAGACACCTACTGAGGCTCCTGCAGACTGCAGAGCCTTAA
TAGACAAACTCAAAGTTTGTAATGATGAGCAACTTCTCTTGGAACTGCAGCAGATCAAAACATGGAACAT
TGGAAAGTGCGAGTTATATCACTGGGTGGACCTGTTGGACCGCTTCGATGGAATACTGGCAGATGCTGGA
CAGACAGTGGAGAATATGTCATGGATGCTCGTATGTGATAGGCCAGAAAGAGAGCAACTGAAAATGCTTC
TCTTGGCTGTGTTGAACTTCACAGCCTTGCTCATTGAGTACAGCTTTTCCCGGCATCTGTACAGTTCCAT
AGAGCATTTGACAACTTTATTGGCTTCCTCTGATATGCAAGTGGTGCTGGCAGTCCTCAATCTCCTATAT
GTATTTAGCAAAAGATCAAACTACATCACTCGTCTGGGATCTGACAAGAGGACCCCGCTGCTAACTCGGC
TACAACATTTGGCAGAGAGCTGGGGTGGAAAGGAGAATGGCTTTGGACTTGCAGAATGTTGCAGAGACTT
GCATATGATGAAATATCCACCCAGTGCAACTACACTACACTTTGAATTCTATGCAGATCCTGGGGCCGAG
GTCAAAATTGAGAAAAGGACAACTAGTAACACACTACATTATATTCACATAGAGCAACTTGACAAGATTT
CAGAAAGCCCTTCTGAAATCATGGAATCTCTTACCAAAATGTACAGCATTCCTAAGGATAAGCAGATGCT
GTTATTTACACACATACGACTGGCCCATGGCTTTTCTAATCACAGGAAGCGATTGCAGGCAGTTCAGGCC
AGACTGCATGCAATATCTATATTAGTGTATTCCAATGCCTTGCAGGAATCAGCAAACAGTATCTTGTATA
ATGGCTTGATAGAGGAGTTAGTGGACGTGCTGCAAATAACGGATAAGCAGCTTATGGAGATTAAAGCAGC
TTCTTTACGAACATTAACATCAATTGTCCACTTGGAGAGAACTCCCAAACTCAGCAGTATTATTGACTGT
ACTGGAACTGCCTCCTACCATGGATTTTTGCCAGTGCTTGTAAGGAACTGTATCCAGGCCATGATTGATC
CTTCCATGGATCCATACCCTCACCAGTTTGCCACTGCTCTCTTCTCTTTTTTATACCATCTGGCCAGCTA
CGATGCTGGTGGTGAAGCCTTGGTCTCCTGTGGAATGATGGAAGCCTTATTGAAGGTCATAAAGTTTCTT
GGCGATGAACAGGACCAGATAACATTTGTCACCAGAGCCGTCAGAGTGGTTGACCTTATCACCAACCTGG
ATATGGCAGCTTTTCAATCCCATAGTGGACTTTCTATCTTCATTTATAGACTTGAGCATGAAGTAGATCT
GTGCCGAAAAGAATGTCCGTTTGTGATCAAGCCAAAGATCCAGAGACCCAATACTACACAAGAAGGAGAG
GAAATGGAAACTGATATGGATGGAGTCCAGTGTATTCCACAACGAGCAGCACTTCTGAAATCCATGTTGA
ATTTCCTCAAGAAGGCCATCCAAGACCCTGCTTTCTCAGATGGCATACGACATGTGATGGATGGTTCTCT
GCCTACCTCCCTGAAACACATCATCAGCAATGCAGAATACTATGGCCCATCACTCTTCCTCCTAGCTACT
GAAGTGGTGACTGTGTTTGTATTTCAAGAACCATCACTGCTCTCCTCACTCCAGGACAATGGATTGACAG
ATGTCATGCTGCATGCACTGCTTATCAAAGATGTTCCTGCTACCCGTGAAGTCCTTGGCTCCCTCCCAAA
TGTATTCAGTGCACTCTGTTTGAATGCCCGAGGTCTTCAGTCTTTTGTTCAGTGTCAGCCTTTTGAACGC
CTCTTCAAAGTTCTTCTGTCTCCAGATTACCTCCCAGCCATGCGGAGGAGGAGAAGTTCTGATCCCCTTG
GGGATACTGCATCCAACCTGGGGAGTGCTGTCGATGAGCTCATGAGACATCAGCCCACCCTTAAAACAGA
TGCAACGACTGCCATCATCAAGTTACTTGAAGAAATCTGTAATCTTGGAAGGGACCCCAAATACATCTGT
CAGAAGCCATCGATCCAGAAGGCAGATGGCACTGCCACTGCTCCTCCCCCAAGGTCTAATCATGCCGCAG
AAGAAGCCTCTAGTGAGGATGAGGAGGAAGAGGAAGTACAGGCCATGCAGAGCTTTAATTCTACCCAGCA
AAATGAAACTGAGCCTAATCAGCAGGTTGTTGGTACAGAGGAACGTATTCCTATTCCCCTCATGGATTAC
ATCCTTAATGTGATGAAATTTGTGGAATCTATTCTGAGCAACAATACAACAGATGACCACTGCCAGGAAT
TTGTGAATCAGAAAGGACTGTTGCCTTTGGTTACCATTTTGGGTCTTCCCAATCTGCCCATTGACTTTCC
CACATCTGCTGCCTGTCAGGCTGTTGCAGGTGTCTGCAAATCCATATTGACACTGTCACATGAACCCAAA
GTCCTTCAAGAGGGTCTCCTTCAGTTGGACTCCATCCTCTCCTCCCTGGAGCCCTTACACCGCCCCATTG
AATCCCCTGGGGGCTCAGTGTTGTTGCGAGAACTGGCTTGCGCAGGCAATGTTGCTGATGCTACCCTCTC
AGCCCAGGCCACACCTCTGCTGCATGCACTCACTGCTGCCCATGCCTACATCATGATGTTTGTTCATACT
TGCAGAGTTGGACAGAGTGAAATTCGTTCCATCTCCGTAAACCAGTGGGGCTCTCAATTGGGTCTGAGTG
TTTTGAGCAAGCTGAGCCAGTTATACTGTTCCCTGGTGTGGGAAAGCACTGTCCTCCTCTCTCTGTGTAC
CCCAAACAGCCTACCATCTGGGTGTGAATTTGGCCAGGCAGATATGCAGAAACTGGTTCCAAAGGATGAG
AAGGCAGGTACGACCCAGGGCGGAAAAAGATCAGATGGGGAACAGGATGGAGCAGCTGGAAGTATGGATG
CTTCTACCCAGGGCTTATTAGAAGGCATTGGGCTAGATGGTGACACATTGGCTCCCATGGAGACAGATGA
ACCTACTGCTTCAGACTCTAAGGGCAAATCTAAAATCACACCAGCAATGGCTGCCAGAATTAAGCAAATC
AAGCCTTTGTTATCAGCTTCCTCCAGATTAGGCCGAGCACTTGCTGAGCTATTTGGACTTCTTGTTAAAC
TTTGTGTGGGATCTCCTGTCCGCCAGAGAAGGAGCCATCATGCTGCCAGCACCACTACAGCACCGACACC
TGCCGCGCGATCAACAGCCTCAGCTCTCACTAAGCTCTTGACTAAGGGGTTATCTTGGCAGCCCCCACCA
TATACACCTACTCCCCGATTCAGGCTGACATTCTTCATCTGTTCAGTTGGTTTCACATCCCCAATGCTGT
TTGATGAGAGGAAGTATCCCTACCACCTCATGCTGCAAAAATTTCTCTGCTCCGGAGGCCACAATGCTCT
TTTTGAAACTTTCAACTGGGCTCTGTCCATGGGAGGTAAAGTTCCTGTTTCTGAGGGATTGGAACACTCA
GACTTGCCTGATGGCACAGGAGAATTCCTAGATGCCTGGCTTATGCTGGTGGAGAAGATGGTGAATCCCA
CCACGGTGCTTGAATCTCCACATTCGCTGCCTGCCAAATTGCCTGGAGGTGTCCAGAACTTTCCCCAGTT
CAGTGCACTGCGCTTCCTTGTGGTAACTCAGAAAGCAGCCTTTACTTGCATCAAAAACTTATGGAACCGG
AAACCCCTGAAGGTATATGGTGGACGAATGGCTGAATCGATGCTGGCCATTCTATGCCACATCCTCCGAG
GAGAACCTGTGATTCGAGAGAGACTAAGCAAGGAGAAGGAGGGGTCTCGAGGAGAAGAGGATACAGGGCA
AGAGGAAGGTGGCTCCCGCCGGGAACCTCAAGTCAACCAGCAACAACTGCAACAGCTCATGGACATGGGC
TTCACAAGGGAACATGCAATGGAGGCACTGTTGAACACCAGCACCATGGAGCAGGCCACAGAGTACCTTT
TAACCCACCCTCCTCCAATCATGGGAGGAGTTGTTCGGGATCTCAGCATGTCTGAAGAGGACCAGATGAT
GAGAGCAATTGCTATGTCTCTGGGACAGGATATTCCAATGGATCAAAGGGCAGAGTCACCTGAGGAAGTT
GCTTGCCGGAAGGAGGAAGAGGAACGGAAAGCTCGGGAAAAGCAGGAGGAGGAAGAGGCTAAATGTCTAG
AGAAGTTCCAGGATGCTGACCCGTTGGAACAAGATGAGCTCCACACTTTCACAGATACTATGTTGCCAGG
CTGCTTCCACCTTCTTGATGAGCTGCCAGACACAGTATACCGTGTGTGTGACCTGATCATGACAGCAATC
AAACGTAATGGAGCAGATTATCGTGACATGATTCTGAAGCAAGTAGTCAATCAGGTGTGGGAAGCTGCTG
ATGTATTGATCAAAGCTGCTCTTCCCCTGACAACAAGTGACACAAAAACCGTGTCAGAGTGGATAAGTCA
GATGGCCACACTGCCCCAGGCCTCCAATTTGGCTACTAGAATCTTGCTTTTAACGCTACTTTTTGAGGAG
TTGAAGCTACCTTGTGCTTGGGTGGTTGAATCAAGTGGCATCCTTAATGTCCTAATCAAACTCTTGGAAG
TGGTTCAGCCCTGCCTCCAGGCAGCCAAGGAGCAGAAGGAAGTCCAGACCCCAAAGTGGATCACACCAGT
GTTGCTCCTGATTGATTTCTATGAAAAGACAGCCATCTCCTCAAAAAGGAGAGCCCAGATGACTAAGTAC
CTGCAATCCAACAGCAACAACTGGCGCTGGTTTGATGATCGCTCTGGGCGTTGGTGTAGTTACAGTGCAA
GCAACAATAGCACTATTGATTCTGCCTGGAAATCTGGAGAGACAAGCGTGCGATTCACTGCAGGCCGAAG
AAGATACACGGTCCAATTCACTACAATGGTGCAGGTTAATGAGGAAACAGGGAACCGACGCCCTGTGATG
CTGACTCTCCTCAGGGTACCTCGGCTGAATAAAAATTCAAAAAACAGCAATGGACAGGAACTAGAGAAGA
CGCTGGAAGAAAGCAAAGAAATGGATATCAAACGTAAAGAAAATAAAGGCAATGATACCCCTTTGGCCCT
AGAGAGTACAAACACTGAAAAGGAGACAAGCCTGGAGGAAACAAAAATCGGGGAGATCCTGATCCAGGGC
TTGACAGAAGATATGGTGACTGTTTTAATCCGGGCCTGCGTGAGCATGCTGGGAGTCCCTGTGGACCCAG
ATACTTTGCATGCCACCCTTCGTCTCTGTCTGAGGCTCACCCGGGACCACAAATATGCCATGATGTTTGC
AGAACTGAAGAGTACCCGCATGATCTTGAATTTGACCCAGAGCTCAGGCTTCAATGGGTTTACTCCCCTG
GTCACCCTTCTCTTAAGACACATCATTGAGGACCCCTGTACCCTTCGTCATACCATGGAAAAGGTTGTTC
GCTCAGCAGCTACAAGTGGAGCTGGTAGCACTACCTCTGGTGTTGTGTCTGGCAGCCTCGGCTCTCGGGA
GATCAACTACATCCTTCGTGTCCTTGGGCCAGCCGCATGCCGCAATCCAGACATATTCACAGAAGTGGCC
AACTGCTGTATCCGCATCGCCCTTCCTGCCCCTCGAGGCTCAGGAACTGCTTCAGATGATGAATTTGAGA
ATCTTAGAATTAAAGGCCCTAATGCTGTACAGCTGGTGAAGACCACCCCTTTGAAGCCCTCACCTCTGCC
TGTCATCCCTGATACTATCAAGGAAGTGATCTATGATATGCTGAATGCTCTGGCTGCATACCATGCTCCA
GAGGAAGCCGATAAATCTGATCCTAAACCTGGGGTTATGACCCAAGAGGTTGGCCAGCTCCTGCAAGACA
TGGGTGATGATGTATACCAGCAGTACCGGTCACTTACGCGTCAGAGCAGTGACTTTGATACGCAGTCAGG
TTTTTCCATTAATAGTCAGGTCTTTGCTGCAGATGGTGCCTCCACTGAGACTTCCGCATCTGGGACCTCC
CAAGGAGAGGCTTCAACTCCAGAGGAGTCTCGAGATGGGAAGAAAGATAAAGAAGGGGACCGGGCCTCTG
AGGAAGGCAAACAGAAAGGCAAGGGCAGCAAACCTTTAATGCCTACCTCCACTATCCTTCGTCTTCTGGC
AGAGTTGGTGAGGTCCTATGTTGGTATTGCTACCCTGATTGCCAACTACAGCTACACTGTGGGCCAGTCT
GAACTGATCAAAGAGGACTGCAGTGTGCTAGCTTTTGTTCTGGACCACCTGCTCCCACATACCCAGAATG
CAGAAGACAAGGACACCCCTGCCTTGGCCCGCCTGTTCCTCGCAAGCCTGGCTGCTGCAGGGAGTGGCAC
AGATGCCCAGGTGGCCCTAGTGAATGAAGTAAAAGCAGCCCTTGGACGGGCACTGGCTATGGCTGAGAGT
ACAGAGAAACATGCCAGGCTTCAGGCAGTGATGTGTATCATCAGTACTATCATGGAGTCCTGCCCCTCCA
CCTCCAGCTTCTACAGCAGTGCCACAGCGAAGACCCAGCACAATGGCATGAACAACATCATTCGGCTTTT
CCTGAAGAAGGGACTGGTTAATGACCTGGCCAGAGTACCTCACAGCTTAGACCTGTCCAGTCCCAACATG
GCCAACACAGTCAATGCTGCTCTGAAGCCTTTGGAAACACTTTCCCGGATTGTGAACCAGCCCAGTAGCC
TTTTTGGCAGCAAGAGTGCTTCTAGCAAGAACAAGTCTGAGCAGGATGCCCAAGGAGCCTCTCAAGATTC
CAGTAGCAACCAGCAGGACCCAGGCGAGCCTGGGGAAGCAGAAGTGCAGGAGGAGGATCATGATGTCACT
CAGACAGAGGTGGCAGATGGGGATATCATGGATGGGGAGGCTGAAACCGACTCAGTGGTGATTGCTGGGC
AGCCTGAGGTGCTCAGTTCACAAGAGATGCAGGTTGAGAATGAGCTGGAGGACCTGATAGATGAGTTGCT
TGAGAGGGATGGCGGATCTGGGAACAGTACAATTATAGTGAGCAGAAGTGGAGAGGATGAATCACAAGAG
GACGTGCTGATGGATGAAGCTCCTTCCAACCTCAGCCAAGCTTCCACCTTGCAGGCCAACCGAGAAGATT
CCATGAATATCCTGGACCCTGAGGATGAGGAGGAGCACACTCAGGAAGAGGACAGCAGTGGCAGTAACGA
GGATGAGGATGATAGTCAGGATGAAGAGGAGGAGGAGGAGGAAGATGAGGAAGATGATCAGGAGGATGAT
GAAGGTGAAGAGGGAGATGAAGACGATGACGACGATGGCTCTGAGATGGAATTGGATGAGGATTATCCTG
ATATGAACGCTTCTCCCTTGGTCCGATTTGAGCGCTTTGACCGGGAGGATGATCTCATCATTGAGTTTGA
CAACATGTTCTCCAGTGCTACAGACATCCCCCCATCCCCAGGAAATATCCCTACCACCCATCCACTGATG
GTGCGCCATGCAGACCACAGTTCTCTGACACTGGGCAGTGGCTCTTCAACAACTCGTCTCACCCAGGGCA
TCGGGCGCAGTCAGAGGACCCTAAGGCAGCTGACGGCCAATACTGGCCACACCATTCATGTTCACTACCC
TGGGAATCGCCAGCCCAACCCTCCTCTTATACTGCAGAGGTTGCTTGGTCCCTCAGCTGCTGCTGACATC
CTTCAGCTGAGCAGCAGCCTTCCCCTACAAAGCCGGGGTCGGGCCCGCCTCCTGGTAGGCAACGATGACG
TCCACATCATCGCCCGTTCTGATGATGAGCTGCTGGATGACTTTTTCCATGATCAGAGCACAGCTACCAG
CCAAGCAGGAACCCTGTCCAGCATCCCCACAGCCCTGACCCGCTGGACAGAAGAATGCAAAGTTCTCGAT
GCTGAGAGCATGCATGACTGTGTTTCAGTGGTTAAAGTGTCCATTGTCAATCACCTGGAATTCCTGAGGG
ATGAGGAGCTGGAAGAAAGGCGAGAGAAGCGCAGGAAACAACTGGCTGAGGAAGAAACAAAGATAACTGA
TAAAGGCAAAGAAGATAAGGAGAACAGGGATCAGAGTGCACAGTGTACTGCATCTAAGTCAAATGACTCC
ACTGAACAGAATCTCTCAGATGGGACGCCTATGCCTGACAGCTACCCAACAACCCCATCTTCAACTGATG
CAGCTACATCTGAGTCCAAGGAGACCCTTGGCACTCTGCAATCCTCACAACAGCAACCAACACTCCCAAC
CCCACCAGCTTTGGGAGAGGTTCCTCAGGAGCTGCAGTCTCCAGCTGGAGAAGGGGGCAGCTCTACACAG
CTATTGATGCCTGTAGAGCCAGAGGAATTGGGTCCCACAAGGCCAAGTGGGGAAGCAGAAACAACTCAGA
TGGAGTTATCCCCAGCTCCCACTATAACCTCACTTTCCCCAGAGAGAGCTGAGGATTCTGATGCACTGAC
GGCTGTCAGCAGTCAGCTAGAAGGCTCTCCTATGGATACAAGCAGCCTGGCTTCCTGTACCTTAGAGGAG
GCTGTGGGTGACACTTCAGCAGCTGGCAGTTCTGAGCAGCCCAGAGCAGGCAGCTCCACTCCTGGGGATG
CCCCACCAGCTGTGGCGGAAGTGCAAGGCAGGAGTGATGGGTCAGGGGAATCTGCCCAGCCACCTGAGGA
CAGCTCCCCACCTGCATCCTCTGAGAGCTCTTCCACCAGAGATTCTGCCGTGGCCATTTCTGGCGCCGAT
TCCCGAGGAATCCTAGAAGAGCCGTTGCCTTCAACAAGCAGTGAAGAAGAAGATCCCCTTGCGGGTATCA
GTCTCCCTGAAGGTGTGGACCCCTCTTTTCTGGCTGCCCTGCCTGATGACATCCGTCGGGAAGTTCTACA
GAACCAGCTAGGCATTCGTCCACCAACCCGGACTGCCCCCTCCACAAATAGCTCAGCGCCTGCAGTGGTG
GGGAATCCTGGTGTGACTGAGGTGAGTCCCGAGTTTCTTGCGGCACTGCCACCCGCGATCCAAGAGGAAG
TACTGGCACAGCAGAGAGCTGAGCAGCAGCGACGAGAACTAGCACAGAATGCCAGCTCAGACACCCCTAT
GGACCCTGTGACCTTCATCCAGACTCTGCCCTCAGACCTGCGCCGTAGTGTCCTAGAGGATATGGAGGAC
AGTGTGTTAGCTGTGATGCCACCTGACATTGCAGCTGAGGCTCAAGCCCTGAGACGAGAGCAAGAAGCCC
GGCAGCGACAGCTCATGCATGAGCGTCTGTTTGGGCACAGTAGCACCTCCGCACTCTCTGCTATTCTCCG
AAGCCCGGCTTTCACCAGTCGCTTAAGTGGCAACCGTGGGGTCCAGTATACTCGCCTTGCTGTGCAGAGA
GGTGGCACCTTCCAGATGGGGGGTAGCAGCAGCCATAACAGGCCTTCTGGCAGTAATGTAGATACTCTCC
TCCGCCTCCGAGGACGGCTCCTTCTGGACCACGAAGCCCTTTCTTGTCTCTTGGTCCTACTTTTTGTGGA
TGAGCCAAAGCTCAATACTAGCCGTCTACACCGAGTACTGAGAAATCTCTGCTACCATGCCCAGACCCGC
CACTGGGTCATCCGCAGTCTGCTCTCCATCTTGCAGCGCAGCAGTGAGAGTGAGCTATGCATTGAAACAC
CCAAACTCACTACAAGTGAGGAAAAGGGCAAAAAGTCGAGCAAGAGCTGTGGGTCAAGTAGCCATGAGAA
CCGTCCCCTGGACCTGCTACACAAGATGGAGTCAAAGAGCTCCAACCAGCTTTCCTGGCTCTCAGTATCC
ATGGATGCAGCCCTAGGCTGCAGGACTAATATATTTCAGATCCAGCGTTCAGGGGGGCGTAAACATACCG
AGAAGCATGCAAGCGGTGGCTCCACCGTCCACATCCATCCCCAAGCTGCTCCTGTTGTCTGCAGACACGT
TTTGGATACACTCATTCAATTGGCCAAGGTATTTCCCAGCCACTTCACACAGCAGCGGACCAAAGAAACA
AACTGTGAGAGTGATCGGGAAAGGGGCAATAAGGCCTGTAGCCCATGCTCCTCACAGTCCTCCAGCAGTG
GCATTTGCACAGACTTCTGGGACTTATTGGTAAAACTGGACAACATGAATGTCAGCCGGAAAGGCAAGAA
CTCCGTGAAGTCAGTGCCAGTGAGCGCTGGCGGTGAGGGGGAAACCTCTCCATACAGCCTCGAGGCCTCT
CCACTGGGGCAGCTCATGAACATGTTGTCACACCCAGTCATCCGCCGGAGCTCTCTCTTAACTGAGAAAC
TCCTCAGACTCCTTTCTCTCATCTCAATTGCTCTCCCAGAAAACAAGGTGTCAGAAGCACAGGCTAATTC
TGGCAGCGGTGCTTCCTCCACCACCACTGCCACCTCAACCACATCTACCACCACCACCACTGCCGCCTCC
ACCACGCCCACACCCCCTACTGCACCCACCCCTGTCACTTCTGCTCCAGCCCTGGTTGCTGCCACGGCTA
TTTCCACCATTGTCGTAGCTGCTTCGACCACAGTGACTACCCCCACGACTGCTACCACTACTGTTTCAAT
TTCTCCCACTACTAAGGGCAGCAAATCTCCAGCGAAGGTGAGTGATGGGGGCAGCAGCAGTACAGACTTT
AAGATGGTGTCCTCTGGCCTCACTGAAAACCAGCTACAGCTCTCTGTAGAGGTGTTGACATCCCACTCTT
GTTCTGAGGAAGGCTTAGAGGATGCAGCCAACGTACTACTGCAGCTCTCCCGGGGGGACTCTGGGACCCG
GGACACTGTTCTCAAGCTGCTACTGAATGGAGCCCGCCATCTGGGTTATACCCTTTGTAAACAAATAGGT
ACCCTGCTGGCCGAGCTGCGGGAATACAACCTCGAGCAGCAGCGGCGAGCCCAATGTGAAACCCTCTCTC
CTGATGGCCTGCCTGAGGAGCAGCCACAGACCACCAAGCTGAAGGGCAAAATGCAGAGCAGGTTTGACAT
GGCTGAGAATGTGGTAATTGTGGCATCTCAGAAGCGACCTTTGGGTGGCCGGGAGCTCCAGCTGCCTTCT
ATGTCCATGTTGACATCCAAGACATCTACCCAGAAGTTCTTCTTGAGGGTACTACAGGTCATCATCCAGC
TCCGGGACGACACGCGCCGGGCTAACAAGAAAGCCAAGCAGACAGGCAGGCTAGGTTCCTCCGGTTTAGG
CTCAGCTAGCAGCATCCAGGCAGCTGTTCGGCAGCTGGAGGCTGAGGCTGATGCCATTATACAAATGGTA
CGTGAGGGTCAAAGGGCGCGGAGACAGCAACAAGCAGCAACGTCGGAGTCTAGCCAGTCAGAGGCGTCTG
TCCGGAGGGAGGAATCACCCATGGATGTGGACCAGCCATCTCCCAGTGCTCAAGATACTCAATCCATTGC
CTCCGATGGAACCCCACAGGGGGAGAAGGAAAAGGAAGAAAGACCACCTGAGTTACCCCTGCTCAGCGAG
CAGCTGAGTTTGGACGAGCTGTGGGACATGCTTGGGGAGTGTCTAAAGGAACTAGAGGAATCCCATGACC
AGCATGCGGTGCTAGTGCTACAGCCTGCTGTCGAGGCCTTCTTTCTGGTCCATGCCACAGAGCGGGAGAG
CAAGCCTCCTGTCCGAGACACCCGTGAGAGCCAGCTGGCACACATCAAGGACGAGCCTCCTCCACTCTCC
CCTGCCCCCTTAACCCCAGCCACGCCTTCCTCCCTTGACCCATTCTTCTCCCGGGAGCCCTCATCTATGC
ACATCTCCTCAAGCCTGCCCCCTGACACACAGAAGTTCCTTCGCTTTGCAGAGACTCACCGCACTGTGTT
AAACCAGATCCTACGGCAGTCCACGACCCACCTTGCTGATGGGCCTTTTGCTGTCCTGGTAGACTACATT
CGTGTCCTCGACTTTGATGTCAAGCGCAAATATTTCCGCCAAGAGCTGGAGCGTTTAGATGAGGGGCTCC
GGAAAGAAGACATGGCTGTGCATGTCCGTCGTGACCATGTGTTTGAAGACTCCTATCGTGAGCTGCATCG
CAAATCCCCCGAAGAAATGAAGAATCGATTGTATATAGTATTTGAAGGAGAAGAAGGGCAGGATGCTGGC
GGGCTCCTGCGGGAGTGGTATATGATCATCTCTCGAGAGATGTTTAACCCTATGTATGCCTTGTTCCGTA
CCTCACCTGGTGATCGAGTCACCTACACCATCAATCCATCTTCCCACTGCAACCCCAACCATCTGTCCTA
TTTTAAATTTGTCGGACGCATTGTGGCCAAAGCTGTATATGACAACCGTCTTCTGGAGTGCTACTTTACT
CGATCCTTTTACAAACACATCTTGGGCAAGTCAGTCAGATATACAGATATGGAGAGTGAAGATTACCACT
TCTACCAAGGTCTGGTTTATCTGCTGGAAAATGATGTCTCCACACTAGGCTATGACCTCACCTTCAGCAC
TGAGGTCCAAGAGTTTGGAGTTTGTGAAGTTCGTGACCTCAAACCCAATGGGGCCAACATCTTGGTAACA
GAGGAGAATAAGAAGGAGTATGTACACCTGGTATGCCAGATGAGAATGACAGGAGCCATCCGCAAGCAGT
TGGCGGCTTTCTTAGAAGGCTTCTATGAGATCATTCCAAAGCGCCTCATTTCCATCTTCACTGAGCAGGA
GTTAGAGCTGCTTATATCAGGACTGCCCACCATTGACATCGATGATCTGAAATCCAACACTGAATACCAC
AAGTACCAGTCCAACTCTATTCAGATCCAGTGGTTCTGGAGAGCATTGCGTTCTTTCGATCAAGCTGACC
GTGCCAAGTTCCTCCAGTTTGTCACGGGTACTTCCAAGGTACCCCTGCAAGGCTTTGCTGCCCTCGAAGG
CATGAATGGCATTCAGAAGTTTCAGATCCATCGAGATGACAGGTCCACAGATCGCCTGCCTTCAGCTCAC
ACATGTTTTAATCAGCTGGATCTGCCTGCCTATGAGAGCTTTGAGAAGCTCCGCCACATGCTACTGTTGG
CTATCCAGGAGTGCTCTGAAGGCTTTGGGCTGGCCAGCGGCCGCCTTGAGGTGCTTTTTCAAGGTCCGGG
CAGCGGTGGCGGCTCTGATTATAAGGATCACGATGGAGACTACAAGGACCACGATATCGACTATAAAGAC
GATGACGATAAATGATGATAATGGCCTGTGGCCGTAATGGCCTGTGGCCGTAAAATCAACCTCTGGATTA
CAAAATTTGTGAAAGATTGACTGGTATTCTTAACTATGTTGCTCCTTTTACGCTATGTGGATACGCTGCT
TTAATGCCTTTGTATCATGCTATTGCTTCCCGTATGGCTTTCATTTTCTCCTCCTTGTATAAATCCTGGT
TGCTGTCTCTTTATGAGGAGTTGTGGCCCGTTGTCAGGCAACGTGGCGTGGTGTGCACTGTGTTTGCTGA
CGCAACCCCCACTGGTTGGGGCATTGCCACCACCTGTCAGCTCCTTTCCGGGACTTTCGCTTTCCCCCTC
CCTATTGCCACGGCGGAACTCAGTGCCGCCTGCCTTGCCCGCTGCTGGACAGGGGCTCGGCTGTTGGGCA
CTGACAATTCCGTGGTGTTGTCGGGGAAATCATCGTCCTTTCCTTGGCTGCTCGCCTGTGTTGCCACCTG
GATTCTGCGCGGGACGTCCTTCTGCTACGTCCCTTCGGCCCTCAATCCAGCGGACCTTCCTTCCCGCGGC
CTGCTGCCGGCTCTGCGGCCTCTTCCGCGGCTTCGAGATCTGCCTCGACTGTGCCTTCTAGTTGCCAGCC
ATCTGTTGTTTGCCCCTCCCCCGTGCCTTCCTTGACCCTGGAAGGTGCCACTCCCACTGTCCTTTCCTAA
TAAAATGAGGAAATTGCATCAAATTGTCTGAGTAGGTGTCATTCTATTCTGGGGGGTGGGGTGGGGCAGG
ACAGCAAGGGGGAGGATTGGGCAGACAATAGCAGGCATGCTGGGGACTCGAGTTAAGGGCGAATCGCTGG
GACGCCCGAACGGTGGCTACTCGTTGACATAAGCCTGTTCGGTTCGTAAACTGTAATGCAAGTAGCGTAT
GCGCTCACGCAACTGGTCCAGAACCTTGACCGAACGCAGCGGTGGTAACGGCGCAGTGGCGGTTTTCATG
GCTTGTTATGACTGTTTTTTTGTACAGTCTATGCCTCGGGCATCCAAGCAGCAAGCGCGTTACGCCGTGG
GTCGATGTTTGATGTTATGGAGCAGCAACGATGTTACGCAGCAGCAACGATGTTACGCAGCAGGGCAGTC
GCCCTAAAACAAAGTTAGGTGGCTCAAGTATGGGCATCATTCGTACATGTAGGCTCGGCCCTGACCAAGT
CAAATCCATGCGGGCTGCTCTTGATCTTTTCGGTCGTGAGTTCGGTGATGTAGCCACCTACTCCCAACAT
CAGCCGGACTCCGATTACCTCGGGAACTTGCTCCGTAGTAAGACATTTATTGCGCTTGCTGCCTTCGACC
AAGAAGCGGTTGTTGGCGCTCTCGCGGCTTACGTTCTGCCCAAGTTTGAGCAGCCGCGTAGTGAGATCTA
TATCTATGATCTCGCAGTCTCCGGCGAGCACCGGAGGCAGGGCATTGCCACCGCGCTCATCAATCTCCTC
AAGCATGAGGCCAACGCGCTTGGTGCTTATGTGATCTACGTGCAAGCAGATTACGGTGACGATCCCGCAG
TGGCTCTCTATACAAAGTTGGGCATACGGGAAGAAGTGATGCACTTTGATATCGACCCAAGTACCGCCAC
CTAACAATTCGTTCAAGCCGAGATCGGCTTCCCGGCCGCGGAGTTGTTCGGTAAATTGTCACAACGCCGC
